>Addgene plasmid #17457 | pE3n | depositor full sequence | sequence record 8625 | Author sequence
CTTTCCTGCGTTATCCCCTGATTCTGTGGATAACCGTATTACCGCTAGCATGGATCTCGGGGACGTCTAA
CTACTAAGCGAGAGTAGGGAACTGCCAGGCATCAAATAAAACGAAAGGCTCAGTCGGAAGACTGGGCCTT
TCGTTTTATCTGTTGTTTGTCGGTGAACGCTCTCCTGAGTAGGACAAATCCGCCGGGAGCGGATTTGAAC
GTTGTGAAGCAACGGCCCGGAGGGTGGCGGGCAGGACGCCCGCCATAAACTGCCAGGCATCAAACTAAGC
AGAAGGCCATCCTGACGGATGGCCTTTTTGCGTTTCTACAAACTCTTCCTGTTAGTTAGTTACTTAAGCT
CGGGCCCCAAATAATGATTTTATTTTGACTGATAGTGACCTGTTCGTTGCAACAAATTGATAAGCAATGC
TTTTTTATAATGCCAACTTTGTACAAAAAAGCAGGCTTTAAAGGAACCAATTCAGGTCGACGGTATCGAT
TTAAAGCTATGGAGCAAAAGCTCATTTCTGAAGAGGACTTGAATGAAATGGAGCAAAAGCTCATTTCTGA
AGAGGACTTGAATGAAATGGAGCAAAAGCTCATTTCTGAAGAGGACTTGAATGAAATGGAGCAAAAGCTC
ATTTCTGAAGAGGACTTGAATGAAATGGAGCAAAAGCTCATTTCTGAAGAGGACTTGAATGAAATGGAGA
GCTTGGGCGACCTCACCATGGAGCAAAAGCTCATTTCTGAAGAGGACTTGAATTCCGGAAGCCCGGGATC
CGGTACAGATTTCGGACATGCGGCCGCATAAGTAGCTGACTCGAGATATCTAGACCCAGCTTTCTTGTAC
AAAGTTGGCATTATAAGAAAGCATTGCTTATCAATTTGTTGCAACGAACAGGTCACTATCAGTCAAAATA
AAATCATTATTTGCCATCCAGCTGCAGCTCTGGCCCGTGTCTCAAAATCTCTGATGTTACATTGCACAAG
ATAAAAATATATCATCATGAACAATAAAACTGTCTGCTTACATAAACAGTAATACAAGGGGTGTTATGAG
CCATATTCAACGGGAAACGTCGAGGCCGCGATTAAATTCCAACATGGATGCTGATTTATATGGGTATAAA
TGGGCTCGCGATAATGTCGGGCAATCAGGTGCGACAATCTATCGCTTGTATGGGAAGCCCGATGCGCCAG
AGTTGTTTCTGAAACATGGCAAAGGTAGCGTTGCCAATGATGTTACAGATGAGATGGTCAGACTAAACTG
GCTGACGGAATTTATGCCTCTTCCGACCATCAAGCATTTTATCCGTACTCCTGATGATGCATGGTTACTC
ACCACTGCGATCCCCGGAAAAACAGCATTCCAGGTATTAGAAGAATATCCTGATTCAGGTGAAAATATTG
TTGATGCGCTGGCAGTGTCCCTGCGCCGGTTGCATTCGATTCCTGTTTGTAATTGTCCTTTTAACAGCGA
TCGCGTATTTCGTCTCGCTCAGGCGCAATCACGAATGAATAACGGTTTGGTTGATGCGAGTGATTTTGAT
GACGAGCGTAATGGCTGGCCTGTTGAACAAGTCTGGAAAGAAATGCATAAACTTTTGCCATTCTCACCGG
ATTCAGTCGTCACTCATGGTGATTTCTCACTTGATAACCTTATTTTTGACGAGGGGAAATTAATAGGTTG
TATTGATGTTGGACGAGTCGGAATCGCAGACCGATACCAGGATCTTGCCATCCTATGGAACTGCCTCGGT
GAGTTTTCTCCTTCATTACAGAAACGGCTTTTTCAAAAATATGGTATTGATAATCCTGATATGAATAAAT
TGCAGTTTCATTTGATGCTCGATGAGTTTTTCTAATCAGAATTGGTTAATTGGTTGTAACATTATTCAGA
TTGGGCCCCGTTCCACTGAGCGTCAGACCCGGTAGAAAAGATCAAAGGATCTTCTTGAGATCCTTTTTTT
CTGCGCGTAATCTGCTGCTTGCAAACAAAAAAACCACCGCTACCAGCGGTGGTTTGTTTGCCGGATCAAG
AGCTACCAACTCTTTTTCCGAAGGTAACTGGCTTCAGCAGAGCGCAGATACCAAATACTGTTCTTCTAGT
GTAGCCGTAGTTAGGCCACCACTTCAAGAACTCTGTAGCACCGCCTACATACCTCGCTCTGCTAATCCTG
TTACCAGTGGCTGCTGCCAGTGGCGATAAGTCGTGTCTTACCGGGTTGGACTCAAGACGATAGTTACCGG
ATAAGGCGCAGCGGTCGGGCTGAACGGGGGGTTCGTGCACACAGCCCAGCTTGGAGCGAACGACCTACAC
CGAACTGAGATACCTACAGCGTGAGCTATGAGAAAGCGCCACGCTTCCCGAAGGGAGAAAGGCGGACAGG
TATCCGGTAAGCGGCAGGGTCGGAACAGGAGAGCGCACGAGGGAGCTTCCAGGGGGAAACGCCTGGTATC
TTTATAGTCCTGTCGGGTTTCGCCACCTCTGACTTGAGCGTCGATTTTTGTGATGCTCGTCAGGGGGGCG
GAGCCTATGGAAAAACGCCAGCAACGCGGCCTTTTTACGGTTCCTGGCCTTTTGCTGGCCTTTTGCTCAC
ATGTT
Features (pLannotate 1.2.2; 14 found; start..end, strand, type, name):
      1..46      +  rep_origin     RSF ori (fragment): Plasmids containing the RSF 1030 origin of replication can be propagated in E. coli cells that contain additional plasmids with compatible origins.
    106..149     -  terminator     rrnB T1 terminator: Escherichia coli rrnB; transcription terminator T1 from the E. coli rrnB gene
    281..308     +  terminator     rrnB T2 terminator: transcription terminator T2 from the E. coli rrnB gene
    358..457     +  protein_bind   attL1: mutant version of attL; recombination site for the Gateway® LR reaction LR Clonase™
    474..490     -  misc_feature   MCS (fragment): pBluescript multiple cloning site
    502..531     +  CDS            Myc: Myc (human c-Myc proto-oncogene) epitope tag
    541..570     +  CDS            Myc: Myc (human c-Myc proto-oncogene) epitope tag
    580..609     +  CDS            Myc: Myc (human c-Myc proto-oncogene) epitope tag
    619..648     +  CDS            Myc: Myc (human c-Myc proto-oncogene) epitope tag
    658..687     +  CDS            Myc: Myc (human c-Myc proto-oncogene) epitope tag
    721..750     +  CDS            Myc: Myc (human c-Myc proto-oncogene) epitope tag
    824..923     -  protein_bind   attL2: mutant version of attL; recombination site for the Gateway® LR reaction LR Clonase™
   1046..1855    +  CDS            KanR: aminoglycoside phosphotransferase; aph(3')-Ia; confers resistance to kanamycin in bacteria or G418 (Geneticin®) in eukaryotes
   1945..2533    +  rep_origin     ori: high-copy-number ColE1/pMB1/pBR322/pUC origin of replication
