[The description below was written by a language model from this plasmid's Addgene catalogue record and pLannotate feature annotations shown in this document.]
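Description:
pE3n is an empty Gateway Entry vector derived from Invitrogen's pENTR1A, modified so that a gene of interest can be fused to an N-terminal 6x Myc epitope tag. It is a small plasmid of 2,595 bp propagated in E. coli, carrying a high-copy ColE1/pUC-type origin of replication and an aminoglycoside phosphotransferase gene for kanamycin selection. The annotation also flags a short fragment resembling the RSF origin, which is most likely just a partial match rather than a functional element. The rrnB T1 and T2 transcription terminators sit upstream of the Entry cassette, where they shield it from read-through transcription originating in the backbone.

The Entry cassette is bounded by attL1 and attL2. In place of the ccdB counter-selection gene of pENTR1A, it holds six tandem Myc epitope repeats followed by a short cloning region and a built-in stop codon. A coding sequence is inserted by conventional restriction cloning at the BamHI and NotI sites, in frame with the tag. The vector carries no promoter for expressing the fusion; expression depends on transferring the tagged cassette by LR recombination into a Destination vector, which may be one designed for bacterial, yeast, insect, mammalian or plant hosts. Because the tag lies inside the att sites rather than in the Destination vector, no linker peptide encoded by the attB recombination scar ends up between the tag and the protein of interest. The plasmid belongs to a set of modified Entry vectors developed for overexpressing epitope-tagged proteins, originally described for use in plants.
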