Addgene plasmid #17457: pE3n
Purpose: (Empty Backbone) modified pENTR vector for N-terminal 6x MYC tag fusion with your gene of interest
Depositing lab: Giovanna Benvenuto. Depositing organization: Stazione Zoologica Anton Dohrn. Publication: A modified Gateway cloning strategy for overexpressing tagged proteins in plants. Dubin MJ, Bowler C, Benvenuto G. Plant Methods. 2008 Jan 22. 4(1):3. 10.1186/1746-4811-4-3 PubMed 18211686.
Backbone
  Vector backbone: pENTR1A
  Backbone manufacturer: Invitrogen
  Backbone size (bp): 2595
  Modifications to backbone: A short cloning site region and stop codon replaced ccdB gene in pENTR1A. Inserted 6x MYC tag
  Vector type: Mammalian Expression, Bacterial Expression, Yeast Expression, Insect Expression, Plant Expression ; modified Gateway Entry vector
Growth in bacteria
  Bacterial resistance: Kanamycin, 50 μg/mL
  Growth temperature: 37°C
  Growth strain: DH5alpha
  Copy number: High Copy
Gene/Insert
  Gene/Insert name: None
  Tag / fusion protein: 6xMyc (N terminal on backbone)
  Cloning method: Gateway Cloning
  Sequencing primers: 5′ pENTR-F (5'-CTACAAACTCTTCCTGTTAGTTAG-3'); 3′ pENTR-R (5'-ATGGCTCATAACACCCCTTG-3')
Terms and licenses: Academic/Nonprofit Terms; Industry Terms: Not Available to Industry
Depositor comments: Part of a modified Gateway Entry vector system for generating epitope tagged constructs. Clone your gene of interest into this vector using the BamHI and NotI cloning sites to obtain a N-terminal 6x MYC tagged Entry vector. The resulting Entry vector can be recombined into Gateway Destination vectors for bacteria, insect mammalian, plant or yeast expression via the Gateway LR reaction. The tag is present in the Entry cassette to avoid the presence of att-derived protein linker sequences between the tag and gene or interest corresponding to the attB recombination site. A stop codon is already present within the vector (see plasmid map). GenBank accession number: EU334818
How to cite: pE3n was a gift from Giovanna Benvenuto (Addgene plasmid # 17457 ; http://n2t.net/addgene:17457 ; RRID:Addgene_17457)
