>Addgene plasmid #17457 | pE3n | addgene partial sequence | sequence record 22909 | 17457 with pENTR-R
CTTNCNGGGCCCAATATGATTTTATTTTGACTGATAGTGACCTGTTCGTTGCAACAAATTGATAAGCACC
TGNTTTTTTATAATGCCAACTTTGTACAAAAAAGCAGGCTTTAAAGGAACCAATTCAGTCGACGGTATCG
ATTTAAAGCTATGGAGCAAAAGCTCATTTCTGAAGAGGACTTGAATGAAATGGAGCAAAAGCTCATTTCT
GAAGAGGACTTGAATGAAATGGAGCAAAAGCTCATTTCTGAAGAGGACTTGAATGAAATGGAGCAAAAGC
TCATTTCTGAAGAGGACTTGAATGAAATGGAGCAAAAGCTCATTTCTGAAGAGGACTTGAATGAAATGGA
GAGCTTGGGCGACCTCACCATGGAGCAAAAGCTCATTTCTGAAGAGGACTTGAATTCCGGAAGCCCGGGA
TCCGGTACAGATTTCGGACATGCGGCCGCATAAGTAGCTGACTCGAGATATCTAGACCCAGCTTTCTTGT
ACAAAGTTGGCATTATAAGAAAGCATTGCTTATCAATTTGTTGCNACGAACAGGTCACTATCAGTCAAAA
TAAAATCATTATTTGCCATCCAGCTGCAGCTCTGGCCCGTGTCTCAAAATCTCTGATGTTACATTGCACA
AGATAAAAAT
